>Addgene plasmid #97015 | pEAHISPA4511 | depositor full sequence | sequence record 178624 | full coding sequence of P aeruginosa PA4511 and 6His
TGGCGAATGGG
[124 nt withheld, positions 12-135]
C
[91 nt withheld, positions 137-227]
A
[49 nt withheld, positions 229-277]
CCTTTGACGTTGGAGTCCACGTTCTTT
[37 nt withheld, positions 305-341]
ACCCTATCTCGGTCTATTCTTTTGATTTATAAGGGATTTTGCCGATTTCGGCCTATTGGTTAAAAAATGA
GCTGATTTAACAAAAATTTAACGCGAATTTTAACAAAATATTAACGTTTACAATTTCAGGTGGCACTTTT
CGGGGAAATGTGCGCGGAACCCCTATTTGTTTATTTTTCTAAATACATTCAAATATGTATCCGCTCATGA
GACAATAACCCTGATAAATGCTTCAATAATATTGAAAAAGGAAGAGTATGAGTATTCAACATTTCCGTGT
CGCCCTTATTCCCTTTTTTGCGGCATTTTGCCTTCCTGTTTTTGCTCACCCAGAAACGCTGGTGAAAGTA
AAAGATGCTGAAGATCAGTTGGGTGCACGAGTGGGTTACATCGAACTGGATCTCAACAGCGGTAAGATCC
TTGAGAGTTTTCGCCCCGAAGAACGTTTTCCAATGATGAGCACTTTTAAAGTTCTGCTATGTGGCGCGGT
ATTATCCCGTATTGACGCCGGGCAAGAGCAACTCGGTCGCCGCATACACTATTCTCAGAATGACTTGGTT
GAGTACTCACCAGTCACAGAAAAGCATCTTACGGATGGCATGACAGTAAGAGAATTATGCAGTGCTGCCA
TAACCATGAGTGATAACACTGCGGCCAACTTACTTCTGACAACGATCGGAGGACCGAAGGAGCTAACCGC
TTTTTTGCACAACATGGGGGATCATGTAACTCGCCTTGATCGTTGGGAACCGGAGCTGAATGAAGCCATA
CCAAACGACGAGCGTGACACCACGATGCCTGCAGCAATGGCAACAACGTTGCGCAAACTATTAACTGGCG
AACTACTTACTCTAGCTTCCCGGCAACAATTAATAGACTGGATGGAGGCGGATAAAGTTGCAGGACCACT
TCTGCGCTCGGCCCTTCCGGCTGGCTGGTTTATTGCTGATAAATCTGGAGCCGGTGAGCGTGGGTCTCGC
GGTATCATTGCAGCACTGGGGCCAGATGGTAAGCCCTCCCGTATCGTAGTTATCTACACGACGGGGAGTC
AGGCAACTATGGATGAACGAAATAGACAGATCGCTGAGATAGGTGCCTCACTGATTAAGCATTGGTAACT
GTCAGACCAAGTTTACTCATATATACTTTAGATTGATTTAAAACTTCATTTTTAATTTAAAAGGATCTAG
GTGAAGATCCTTTTTGATAATCTCATGACCAAAATCCCTTAACGTGAGTTTTCGTTCCACTGAGCGTCAG
ACCCCGTAGAAAAGATCAAAGGATCTTCTTGAGATCCTTTTTTTCTGCGCGTAATCTGCTGCTTGCAAAC
AAAAAAACCACCGCTACCAGCGGTGGTTTGTTTGCCGGATCAAGAGCTACCAACTCTTTTTCCGAAGGTA
ACTGGCTTCAGCAGAGCGCAGATACCAAATACTGTCCTTCTAGTGTAGCCGTAGTTAGGCCACCACTTCA
AGAACTCTGTAGCACCGCCTACATACCTCGCTCTGCTAATCCTGTTACCAGTGGCTGCTGCCAGTGGCGA
TAAGTCGTGTCTTACCGGGTTGGACTCAAGACGATAGTTACCGGATAAGGCGCAGCGGTCGGGCTGAACG
GGGGGTTCGTGCACACAGCCCAGCTTGGAGCGAACGACCTACACCGAACTGAGATACCTACAGCGTGAGC
TATGAGAAAGCGCCACGCTTCCCGAAGGGAGAAAGGCGGACAGGTATCCGGTAAGCGGCAGGGTCGGAAC
AGGAGAGCGCACGAGGGAGCTTCCAGGGGGAAACGCCTGGTATCTTTATAGTCCTGTCGGGTTTCGCCAC
CTCTGACTTGAGCGTCGATTTTTGTGATGCTCGTCAGGGGGGCGGAGCCTATGGAAAAACGCCAGCAACG
CGGCCTTTTTACGGTTCCTGGCCTTTTGCTGGCCTTTTGCTCACATGTTCTTTCCTGCGTTATCCCCTGA
TTCTGTGGATAACCGTATTACCGCCTTTGAGTGAGCTGATACCGCTCGCCGCAGCCGAACGACCGAGCGC
AGCGAGTCAGTGAGCGAGGAAGCGGAAGAGCGCCTGATGCGGTATTTTCTCCTTACGCATCTGTGCGGTA
TTTCACACCGCATATATGGTGCACTCTCAGTACAATCTGCTCTGATGCCGCATAGTTAAGCCAGTATACA
CTCCGCTATCGCTACGTGACTGGGTCATGGCTGCGCCCCGACACCCGCCAACACCCGCTGACGCGCCCTG
ACGGGCTTGTCTGCTCCCGGCATCCGCTTACAGACAAGCTGTGACCGTCTCCGGGAGCTGCATGTGTCAG
AGGTTTTCACCGTCATCACCGAAACGCGCGAGGCAGCTGCGGTAAAGCTCATCAGCGTGGTCGTGAAGCG
ATTCACAGATGTCTGCCTGTTCATCCGCGTCCAGCTCGTTGAGTTTCTCCAGAAGCGTTAATGTCTGGCT
TCTGATAAAGCGGGCCATGTTAAGGGCGGTTTTTTCCTGTTTGGTCACTGATGCCTCCGTGTAAGGGGGA
TTTCTGTTCATGGGGGTAATGATACCGATGAAACGAGAGAGGATGCTCACGATACGGGTTACTGATGATG
AACATGCCCGGTTACTGGAACGTTGTGAGGGTAAACAACTGGCGGTATGGATGCGGCGGGACCAGAGAAA
AATCACTCAGGGTCAATGCCAGCGCTTCGTTAATACAGATGTAGGTGTTCCACAGGGTAGCCAGCAGCAT
CCTGCGATGCAGATCCGGAACATAATGGTGCAGGGCGCTGACTTCCGCGTTTCCAGACTTTACGAAACAC
GGAAACCGAAGACCATTCATGTTGTTGCTCAGGTCGCAGACGTTTTGCAGCAGCAGTCGCTTCACGTTCG
CTCGCGTATCGGTGATTCATTCTGCTAACCAGTAAGGCAACCCCGCCAGCCTAGCCGGGTCCTCAACGAC
AGGAGCACGATCATGCGCACCCGTGGCCAGGACCCAACGCTGCCCGAGATCTCGATCCCGCGAAATTAAT
ACGACTCACTATAGGGAGACCACAACGGTTTCCCTCTAGAAATAATTTTGTTTAACTTTAAGAAGGAGAT
ATACATATGTCGTACTACCATCACCATCACCATCACGATTACGACATCCCAACGACCGAAAACCTGTATT
TTCAGGGCGCCATGAACGACACCGGCCGGCGTATCCTGCTCAACTGCGACATGGGCGAAAGCTTTGGCGC
CTGGCGCATGGGCGACGATGTCCACAGCATGCCGCTGGTTGACCAGGCCAACCTGGCTTGCGGCTTCCAC
GCTGGCGATCCGCTCACCATGCGGCGCGCGGTGGAGCTGGCGGTACGCCATGGCGTGAGCATCGGCGCGC
ACCCTGCCTATCCCGACCTGAGCGGCTTCGGCCGGCGCTCGCTGGCCTGCTCTGCCGAAGAGGTGCATGC
CATGGTGCTGTACCAGATCGGCGCGCTGGACGCTTTCTGCCGTTCCCTCGGTACCCAGGTGGCCTACGTC
AAGCCGCATGGCGCGCTGTACAACGACCTGGTCGGCGACGATGAGCTGCTGCGCGCCGTGCTCGACGCCT
GCGCCGCCTATCGCAAGGGCCTGCCGCTGATGGTGCTGGCCCTGGCCGACAACGGCCGCGAGCTGGAACT
GGCCGACGAGGCCGACGTGCCGCTGCTGTTCGAGGCCTTCGCCGATCGCGCCTACCTGCCGGACGGTCGG
CTGGCGCCGCGGCGGCTTGGCGGCGCGGTGCATCACGATCCGCAGCGGATCATCGAACAGGCCCTGGCCA
TCGCCCGCGGCGAAGCCTTCCCCGACTACGACGGCAACCCGCTGCGCCTGACCGCCGACAGTCTTTGCGT
GCATGGCGATAACCCGCAGTCGCTCGCGGTCCTCCGGCGCCTGCGCGCGGCCCTGGACAGCCTGTGAGGA
TCCGAATTCGAGCTCCGTCGACAAGCTTGCGGCCGCACTCGAGCACCACCACCACCACCACTGAGATCCG
GCTGCTAACAAAGCCCGAAAGGAAGCTGAGTTGGCTGCTGCCACCGCTGAGCAATAACTAGCATAACCCC
TTGGGGCCTCTAAACGGGTCTTGAGGGGTTTTTTGCTGAAAGGAGGAACTATATCCGGAT
Features (pLannotate 1.2.2; 15 found; start..end, strand, type, name):
     12..467     +  rep_origin     f1 ori (sequence partly withheld): f1 bacteriophage origin of replication; arrow indicates direction of (+) strand synthesis
    494..598     +  promoter       AmpR promoter: bla
    599..1459    +  CDS            AmpR: β-lactamase; bla; confers resistance to ampicillin, carbenicillin, and related antibiotics
   1630..2218    +  rep_origin     ori: high-copy-number ColE1/pMB1/pBR322/pUC origin of replication
   2404..2546    -  misc_feature   bom: basis of mobility region from pBR322
   2648..2839    -  CDS            rop: Rop protein, which maintains plasmids at low copy number; rop
   2856..3236    +  CDS            YPB1_ECOLX: Protein predicted: Swiss-Prot protein existence level 4. From Escherichia coli.
   3348..3366    +  promoter       T7 promoter: promoter for bacteriophage T7 RNA polymerase
   3398..3420    +  RBS            RBS: efficient ribosome binding site from bacteriophage T7 gene 10 (Olins and Rangwala, 1989)
   3438..3457    +  CDS            8xHis (fragment): 8xHis affinity tag
   3479..3499    +  CDS            TEV site: tobacco etch virus (TEV) protease recognition and cleavage site
   3503..4255    +  CDS            pxpA3: PXPA3_PSEAE - Experimental evidence at protein level: Swiss-Prot protein existence level 1. Catalyzes the cleavage of 5-oxoproline to form L-glutamate coupled to the hydrolysis of ATP to ADP and inorganic phosphate. From Pseudomonas aeruginosa (strain ATCC 15692 / DSM 22644 / CIP 104116 / JCM 14847 / LMG 12228 / 1C / PRS 101 / PAO1).
   4305..4322    +  CDS            9xHis (fragment): 9xHis affinity tag
   4332..4381    +  CDS            SET1 (fragment): solubility-enhancement tag derived from T7 phage gene 10B
   4389..4436    +  terminator     T7 terminator: transcription terminator for bacteriophage T7 RNA polymerase
