>Addgene plasmid #97015 | pEAHISPA4511 | addgene full sequence | sequence record 183109 | Addgene NGS Result
TGGCGAATGGG
[124 nt withheld, positions 12-135]
C
[91 nt withheld, positions 137-227]
A
[49 nt withheld, positions 229-277]
CCTTTGACGTTGGAGTCCACGTTCTTT
[37 nt withheld, positions 305-341]
ACCCTATCTCGGTCTATTCTTTTGATTTATAAGGGATTTTGCCGATTTCGGCCTATTGGTTAAAAAATGA
GCTGATTTAACAAAAATTTAACGCGAATTTTAACAAAATATTAACGCTTACAATTTAGGTGGCACTTTTC
GGGGAAATGTGCGCGGAACCCCTATTTGTTTATTTTTCTAAATACATTCAAATATGTATCCGCTCATGAG
ACAATAACCCTGATAAATGCTTCAATAATATTGAAAAAGGAAGAGTATGAGTATTCAACATTTCCGTGTC
GCCCTTATTCCCTTTTTTGCGGCATTTTGCCTTCCTGTTTTTGCTCACCCAGAAACGCTGGTGAAAGTAA
AAGATGCTGAAGATCAGTTGGGTGCACGAGTGGGTTACATCGAACTGGATCTCAACAGCGGTAAGATCCT
TGAGAGTTTTCGCCCCGAAGAACGTTTTCCAATGATGAGCACTTTTAAAGTTCTGCTATGTGGCGCGGTA
TTATCCCGTATTGACGCCGGGCAAGAGCAACTCGGTCGCCGCATACACTATTCTCAGAATGACTTGGTTG
AGTACTCACCAGTCACAGAAAAGCATCTTACGGATGGCATGACAGTAAGAGAATTATGCAGTGCTGCCAT
AACCATGAGTGATAACACTGCGGCCAACTTACTTCTGACAACGATCGGAGGACCGAAGGAGCTAACCGCT
TTTTTGCACAACATGGGGGATCATGTAACTCGCCTTGATCGTTGGGAACCGGAGCTGAATGAAGCCATAC
CAAACGACGAGCGTGACACCACGATGCCTGCAGCAATGGCAACAACGTTGCGCAAACTATTAACTGGCGA
ACTACTTACTCTAGCTTCCCGGCAACAATTAATAGACTGGATGGAGGCGGATAAAGTTGCAGGACCACTT
CTGCGCTCGGCCCTTCCGGCTGGCTGGTTTATTGCTGATAAATCTGGAGCCGGTGAGCGTGGGTCTCGCG
GTATCATTGCAGCACTGGGGCCAGATGGTAAGCCCTCCCGTATCGTAGTTATCTACACGACGGGGAGTCA
GGCAACTATGGATGAACGAAATAGACAGATCGCTGAGATAGGTGCCTCACTGATTAAGCATTGGTAACTG
TCAGACCAAGTTTACTCATATATACTTTAGATTGATTTAAAACTTCATTTTTAATTTAAAAGGATCTAGG
TGAAGATCCTTTTTGATAATCTCATGACCAAAATCCCTTAACGTGAGTTTTCGTTCCACTGAGCGTCAGA
CCCCGTAGAAAAGATCAAAGGATCTTCTTGAGATCCTTTTTTTCTGCGCGTAATCTGCTGCTTGCAAACA
AAAAAACCACCGCTACCAGCGGTGGTTTGTTTGCCGGATCAAGAGCTACCAACTCTTTTTCCGAAGGTAA
CTGGCTTCAGCAGAGCGCAGATACCAAATACTGTCCTTCTAGTGTAGCCGTAGTTAGGCCACCACTTCAA
GAACTCTGTAGCACCGCCTACATACCTCGCTCTGCTAATCCTGTTACCAGTGGCTGCTGCCAGTGGCGAT
AAGTCGTGTCTTACCGGGTTGGACTCAAGACGATAGTTACCGGATAAGGCGCAGCGGTCGGGCTGAACGG
GGGGTTCGTGCACACAGCCCAGCTTGGAGCGAACGACCTACACCGAACTGAGATACCTACAGCGTGAGCT
ATGAGAAAGCGCCACGCTTCCCGAAGGGAGAAAGGCGGACAGGTATCCGGTAAGCGGCAGGGTCGGAACA
GGAGAGCGCACGAGGGAGCTTCCAGGGGGAAACGCCTGGTATCTTTATAGTCCTGTCGGGTTTCGCCACC
TCTGACTTGAGCGTCGATTTTTGTGATGCTCGTCAGGGGGGCGGAGCCTATGGAAAAACGCCAGCAACGC
GGCCTTTTTACGGTTCCTGGCCTTTTGCTGGCCTTTTGCTCACATGTTCTTTCCTGCGTTATCCCCTGAT
TCTGTGGATAACCGTATTACCGCCTTTGAGTGAGCTGATACCGCTCGCCGCAGCCGAACGACCGAGCGCA
GCGAGTCAGTGAGCGAGGAAGCGGAAGAGCGCCTGATGCGGTATTTTCTCCTTACGCATCTGTGCGGTAT
TTCACACCGCAATGGTGCACTCTCAGTACAATCTGCTCTGATGCCGCATAGTTAAGCCAGTATACACTCC
GCTATCGCTACGTGACTGGGTCATGGCTGCGCCCCGACACCCGCCAACACCCGCTGACGCGCCCTGACGG
GCTTGTCTGCTCCCGGCATCCGCTTACAGACAAGCTGTGACCGTCTCCGGGAGCTGCATGTGTCAGAGGT
TTTCACCGTCATCACCGAAACGCGCGAGGCAGCTGCGGTAAAGCTCATCAGCGTGGTCGTGAAGCGATTC
ACAGATGTCTGCCTGTTCATCCGCGTCCAGCTCGTTGAGTTTCTCCAGAAGCGTTAATGTCTGGCTTCTG
ATAAAGCGGGCCATGTTAAGGGCGGTTTTTTCCTGTTTGGTCACTGATGCCTCCGTGTAAGGGGGATTTC
TGTTCATGGGGGTAATGATACCGATGAAACGAGAGAGGATGCTCACGATACGGGTTACTGATGATGAACA
TGCCCGGTTACTGGAACGTTGTGAGGGTAAACAACTGGCGGTATGGATGCGGCGGGACCAGAGAAAAATC
ACTCAGGGTCAATGCCAGCGCTTCGTTAATACAGATGTAGGTGTTCCACAGGGTAGCCAGCAGCATCCTG
CGATGCAGATCCGGAACATAATGGTGCAGGGCGCTGACTTCCGCGTTTCCAGACTTTACGAAACACGGAA
ACCGAAGACCATTCATGTTGTTGCTCAGGTCGCAGACGTTTTGCAGCAGCAGTCGCTTCACGTTCGCTCG
CGTATCGGTGATTCATTCTGCTAACCAGTAAGGCAACCCCGCCAGCCTAGCCGGGTCCTCAACGACAGGA
GCACGATCATGCGCACCCGTGGCCAGGACCCAACGCTGCCCGAGATCTCGATCCCGCGAAATTAATACGA
CTCACTATAGGGAGACCACAACGGTTTCCCTCTAGAAATAATTTTGTTTAACTTTAAGAAGGAGATATAC
ATATGTCGTACTACCATCACCATCACCATCACGATTACGACATCCCAACGACCGAAAACCTGTATTTTCA
GGGCGCCATGAACGACACCGGCCGGCGTATCCTGCTCAACTGCGACATGGGCGAAAGCTTTGGCGCCTGG
CGCATGGGCGACGATGTCCACAGCATGCCGCTGGTTGACCAGGCCAACCTGGCTTGCGGCTTCCACGCTG
GCGATCCGCTCACCATGCGGCGCGCGGTGGAGCTGGCGGTACGCCATGGCGTGAGCATCGGCGCGCACCC
TGCCTATCCCGACCTGAGCGGCTTCGGCCGGCGCTCGCTGGCCTGCTCTGCCGAAGAGGTGCATGCCATG
GTGCTGTACCAGATCGGCGCGCTGGACGCTTTCTGCCGTTCCCTCGGTACCCAGGTGGCCTACGTCAAGC
CGCATGGCGCGCTGTACAACGACCTGGTCGGCGACGATGAGCTGCTGCGCGCCGTGCTCGACGCCTGCGC
CGCCTATCGCAAGGGCCTGCCGCTGATGGTGCTGGCCCTGGCCGACAACGGCCGCGAGCTGGAACTGGCC
GACGAGGCCGACGTGCCGCTGCTGTTCGAGGCCTTCGCCGATCGCGCCTACCTGCCGGACGGTCGGCTGG
CGCCGCGGCGGCTTGGCGGCGCGGTGCATCACGATCCGCAGCGGATCATCGAACAGGCCCTGGCCATCGC
CCGCGGCGAAGCCTTCCCCGACTACGACGGCAACCCGCTGCGCCTGACCGCCGACAGTCTTTGCGTGCAT
GGCGATAACCCGCAGTCGCTCGCGGTCCTCCGGCGCCTGCGCGCGGCCCTGGACAGCCTGTGAGGATCCG
AATTCGAGCTCCGTCGACAAGCTTGCGGCCGCACTCGAGCACCACCACCACCACCACTGAGATCCGGCTG
CTAACAAAGCCCGAAAGGAAGCTGAGTTGGCTGCTGCCACCGCTGAGCAATAACTAGCATAACCCCTTGG
GGCCTCTAAACGGGTCTTGAGGGGTTTTTTGCTGAAAGGAGGAACTATATCCGGAT
Features (pLannotate 1.2.2; 15 found; start..end, strand, type, name):
     12..440     +  rep_origin     f1 ori (sequence partly withheld): f1 bacteriophage origin of replication; arrow indicates direction of (+) strand synthesis
    493..597     +  promoter       AmpR promoter: bla
    598..1458    +  CDS            AmpR: β-lactamase; bla; confers resistance to ampicillin, carbenicillin, and related antibiotics
   1629..2217    +  rep_origin     ori: high-copy-number ColE1/pMB1/pBR322/pUC origin of replication
   2403..2542    -  misc_feature   bom: basis of mobility region from pBR322
   2644..2835    -  CDS            rop: Rop protein, which maintains plasmids at low copy number; rop
   2852..3232    +  CDS            YPB1_ECOLX: Protein predicted: Swiss-Prot protein existence level 4. From Escherichia coli.
   3344..3362    +  promoter       T7 promoter: promoter for bacteriophage T7 RNA polymerase
   3394..3416    +  RBS            RBS: efficient ribosome binding site from bacteriophage T7 gene 10 (Olins and Rangwala, 1989)
   3434..3453    +  CDS            8xHis (fragment): 8xHis affinity tag
   3475..3495    +  CDS            TEV site: tobacco etch virus (TEV) protease recognition and cleavage site
   3499..4251    +  CDS            pxpA3: PXPA3_PSEAE - Experimental evidence at protein level: Swiss-Prot protein existence level 1. Catalyzes the cleavage of 5-oxoproline to form L-glutamate coupled to the hydrolysis of ATP to ADP and inorganic phosphate. From Pseudomonas aeruginosa (strain ATCC 15692 / DSM 22644 / CIP 104116 / JCM 14847 / LMG 12228 / 1C / PRS 101 / PAO1).
   4301..4318    +  CDS            9xHis (fragment): 9xHis affinity tag
   4328..4377    +  CDS            SET1 (fragment): solubility-enhancement tag derived from T7 phage gene 10B
   4385..4432    +  terminator     T7 terminator: transcription terminator for bacteriophage T7 RNA polymerase
