[The description below was written by a language model from this plasmid's Addgene catalogue record and pLannotate feature annotations shown in this document.]
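Description:
pEAHISPA4511 is a bacterial expression plasmid for producing the Pseudomonas aeruginosa PA4511 protein in Escherichia coli. It is built on pEAHISTEV, a derivative of the Gateway destination vector pDEST14, and totals about 4.46 kb. The backbone carries a ColE1/pMB1-type origin together with the pBR322 bom region and a rop gene, an f1 phage origin, and a β-lactamase gene with its own promoter for ampicillin selection. The catalogue lists the plasmid as high copy, although rop is normally associated with copy-number restraint. It is maintained in a cloning strain, while expression requires a DE3 lysogen that supplies T7 RNA polymerase.

The expression cassette runs from a T7 promoter and the phage T7 gene 10 ribosome binding site into an N-terminal hexahistidine tag, a TEV protease recognition site, and then the 756 bp PA4511 open reading frame, ending at a T7 terminator. The histidine tag allows metal-affinity purification, and TEV cleavage removes it to leave near-native protein. The annotation software matches the insert to pxpA3, a P. aeruginosa PAO1 protein annotated as participating in ATP-dependent cleavage of 5-oxoproline to L-glutamate. No mutations are recorded. Short histidine-tag and T7 gene 10B–derived fragments are annotated downstream of the insert. They appear to be vector remnants, and the record describes only the N-terminal tag as part of the product.

The depositor sequence and the repository's sequencing result give the same feature layout and differ by only a few nucleotides in length. The construct comes from a structural proteomics programme, consistent with use for recombinant protein production for purification and structural or biochemical study.
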