Addgene plasmid #97015: pEAHISPA4511
Purpose: Expressing Pseudomonas aeruginosa orf PA4511 protein
Depositing lab: Huanting Liu & James Naismith. Depositing organization: University of St. Andrews. Publication: The Scottish Structural Proteomics Facility: targets, methods and outputs. Oke M, Carter LG, Johnson KA, Liu H, McMahon SA, Yan X, Kerou M, Weikart ND, Kadi N, Sheikh MA, Schmelz S, Dorward M, Zawadzki M, Cozens C, Falconer H, Powers H, Overton IM, van Niekerk CA, Peng X, Patel P, Garrett RA, Prangishvili D, Botting CH, Coote PJ, Dryden DT, Barton GJ, Schwarz-Linek U, Challis GL, Taylor GL, White MF, Naismith JH. J Struct Funct Genomics. 2010 Jun;11(2):167-80. doi: 10.1007/s10969-010-9090-y. Epub 2010 Apr 24. PubMed 20419351.
Backbone
  Vector backbone: PEAHISTEV, modified from pDEST14
  Backbone manufacturer: BSRC, University of St Andrews
  Backbone size w/o insert (bp): 3705
  Total vector size (bp): 4461
  Modifications to backbone: none
Growth in bacteria
  Bacterial resistance: Ampicillin, 100 μg/mL
  Growth temperature: 37°C
  Growth strain: DH5alpha
  Growth instructions: Protein expression in DE3 strains
  Copy number: High Copy
Gene/Insert
  Gene/Insert name: P. aeruginosa orf PA4511 (alt name: PA4511)
  Species: Pseudomonas aeruginosa
  Insert size (bp): 756
  Mutation: none
  Promoter: T7
  Tag / fusion protein: N-ter TEV protease cleavable 6HIs (N terminal on backbone)
  Cloning method: Gateway Cloning
  Sequencing primers: 5′ T7 promoter; 3′ T7 terminator
Resource information
  A portion of this plasmid was derived from a plasmid made by: original
Terms and licenses: Academic/Nonprofit Terms; Industry Terms: Not Available to Industry
How to cite: pEAHISPA4511 was a gift from Huanting Liu & James Naismith (Addgene plasmid # 97015 ; http://n2t.net/addgene:97015 ; RRID:Addgene_97015)
